Addgene plasmid #243770: mGreenLantern-S-SpyTag
Purpose: Expresses multifunctional construct enabling the YES-gated release of mGreenLantern from materials in response to sortase eSrtA(4S9) treatment. Construct contains a SpyTag for material tethering.
Depositing lab: Cole DeForest. Depositing organization: University of Washington. Publication: Boolean logic-gated protein presentation through autonomously compiled molecular topology. Gharios R, Ross ML, Li A, Kottantharayil SP, Hoye J, DeForest CA. Nat Chem Biol. 2025 Oct 9. doi: 10.1038/s41589-025-02037-5. PubMed 41068299.
Backbone
  Vector backbone: pET 29b (+)
  Vector type: Bacterial Expression
Growth in bacteria
  Bacterial resistance: Kanamycin, 50 μg/mL
  Growth temperature: 37°C
  Growth strain: DH5alpha
  Copy number: High Copy
Gene/Insert
  Gene/Insert name: mGreenLantern
  Species: Synthetic
  Tag / fusion protein: 6x His tag (C terminal on insert)
  Cloning method: Restriction Enzyme; 5′ cloning site Unknown (unknown if destroyed)
Terms and licenses: Academic/Nonprofit Terms; Industry Terms: Not Available to Industry
Depositor comments: MGSS-mGreenLantern-GGS(x3)-4S9c-GGS(x3)-SpyTag003-GGS(x3)-6xHis
How to cite: mGreenLantern-S-SpyTag was a gift from Cole DeForest (Addgene plasmid # 243770 ; http://n2t.net/addgene:243770 ; RRID:Addgene_243770)
