[The description below was written by a language model from this plasmid's Addgene catalogue record and pLannotate feature annotations shown in this document.]
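Description:
mGreenLantern-S-SpyTag is a bacterial expression plasmid of about 6.1 kb built on the pET-29b(+) backbone. It is selected with kanamycin through an aph(3')-Ia resistance gene. Replication relies on a ColE1/pBR322-type origin with the adjacent bom and rop elements, and an f1 phage origin is also present. The catalogue lists the plasmid as high copy, although rop normally moderates copy number. The remaining hits, namely short tetracycline-resistance fragments, a predicted E. coli ORF and a partial AmpR promoter, appear to be backbone remnants rather than functional parts.

Expression uses the standard pET arrangement. A T7 promoter is followed by a lac operator and the T7 gene 10 ribosome binding site, and the cassette ends at the T7 terminator. A plasmid-borne lacI gene supplies repressor, so transcription is IPTG-inducible in hosts that provide T7 RNA polymerase.

According to the depositor, the synthetic open reading frame encodes a short MGSS leader and then mGreenLantern. After this come a recognition motif for the evolved sortase eSrtA(4S9), SpyTag003 and a C-terminal 6xHis tag, with flexible GGS-repeat linkers between the modules. The automated annotation labels the fluorescent protein as the related mClover1.5. It does not annotate the sortase site or SpyTag, which presumably lie in the unannotated stretch after the fluorescent protein. Two short His-tag hits are detected; the second, like the small SET1 fragment hit just before the terminator, may be vector-derived sequence.

The His tag allows affinity purification of the protein. SpyTag003 allows covalent tethering to materials that display its SpyCatcher partner. Sortase cleavage at the intervening site then frees mGreenLantern, giving a single-input, YES-gated release of the fluorescent cargo from biomaterials.
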