Features (pLannotate 1.2.2; 20 found; start..end, strand, type, name):
     12..467     +  rep_origin     f1 ori (sequence partly withheld): f1 bacteriophage origin of replication; arrow indicates direction of (+) strand synthesis
    494..551     +  promoter       AmpR promoter (fragment): bla
    560..1375    -  CDS            KanR: aminoglycoside phosphotransferase; aph(3')-Ia; confers resistance to kanamycin in bacteria or G418 (Geneticin®) in eukaryotes
   1497..2085    +  rep_origin     ori: high-copy-number ColE1/pMB1/pBR322/pUC origin of replication
   2271..2413    -  misc_feature   bom: basis of mobility region from pBR322
   2515..2706    -  CDS            rop: Rop protein, which maintains plasmids at low copy number; rop
   2723..3103    +  CDS            YPB1_ECOLX: Protein predicted: Swiss-Prot protein existence level 4. From Escherichia coli.
   3175..3466    -  CDS            TcR (fragment): tetracycline efflux protein; tet; confers resistance to tetracycline
   3481..3502    -  protein_bind   CAP binding site: CAP binding activates transcription in the presence of cAMP. E. coli catabolite activator protein
   3515..4597    -  CDS            lacI: lac repressor; lacI; The lac repressor binds to the lac operator to inhibit transcription in E. coli. This inhibition can be relieved by adding lactose or isopropyl-β-D-thiogalactopyranoside (IPTG).
   4598..4675    -  promoter       lacI promoter: lacI
   4683..4962    -  CDS            TcR (fragment): tetracycline efflux protein; tet; confers resistance to tetracycline
   4988..5006    +  promoter       T7 promoter: promoter for bacteriophage T7 RNA polymerase
   5007..5031    +  protein_bind   lac operator: The lac repressor binds to the lac operator to inhibit transcription in E. coli. This inhibition can be relieved by adding lactose or isopropyl-β-D-thiogalactopyranoside (IPTG). lac repressor encoded by lacI
   5046..5068    +  RBS            RBS: efficient ribosome binding site from bacteriophage T7 gene 10 (Olins and Rangwala, 1989)
   5088..5804    +  CDS            mClover1.5: mClover1.5 is a fluorescent protein published in 2016, derived from Aequorea victoria. It is reported to be a monomer.
   5949..5966    +  CDS            9xHis (fragment): 9xHis affinity tag
   5976..5993    +  CDS            9xHis (fragment): 9xHis affinity tag
   6003..6052    +  CDS            SET1 (fragment): solubility-enhancement tag derived from T7 phage gene 10B
   6060..6107    +  terminator     T7 terminator: transcription terminator for bacteriophage T7 RNA polymerase
>Addgene plasmid #243770 | mGreenLantern-S-SpyTag | addgene full sequence | sequence record 486036 | Addgene NGS Result
TGGCGAATGGG
[124 nt withheld, positions 12-135]
C
[91 nt withheld, positions 137-227]
A
[49 nt withheld, positions 229-277]
CCTTTGACGTTGGAGTCCACGTTCTTT
[37 nt withheld, positions 305-341]
ACCCTATCTCGGTCTATTCTTTTGATTTATAAGGGATTTTGCCGATTTCGGCCTATTGGTTAAAAAATGA
GCTGATTTAACAAAAATTTAACGCGAATTTTAACAAAATATTAACGTTTACAATTTCAGGTGGCACTTTT
CGGGGAAATGTGCGCGGAACCCCTATTTGTTTATTTTTCTAAATACATTCAAATATGTATCCGCTCATGA
ATTAATTCTTAGAAAAACTCATCGAGCATCAAATGAAACTGCAATTTATTCATATCAGGATTATCAATAC
CATATTTTTGAAAAAGCCGTTTCTGTAATGAAGGAGAAAACTCACCGAGGCAGTTCCATAGGATGGCAAG
ATCCTGGTATCGGTCTGCGATTCCGACTCGTCCAACATCAATACAACCTATTAATTTCCCCTCGTCAAAA
ATAAGGTTATCAAGTGAGAAATCACCATGAGTGACGACTGAATCCGGTGAGAATGGCAAAAGTTTATGCA
TTTCTTTCCAGACTTGTTCAACAGGCCAGCCATTACGCTCGTCATCAAAATCACTCGCATCAACCAAACC
GTTATTCATTCGTGATTGCGCCTGAGCGAGACGAAATACGCGATCGCTGTTAAAAGGACAATTACAAACA
GGAATCGAATGCAACCGGCGCAGGAACACTGCCAGCGCATCAACAATATTTTCACCTGAATCAGGATATT
CTTCTAATACCTGGAATGCTGTTTTCCCGGGGATCGCAGTGGTGAGTAACCATGCATCATCAGGAGTACG
GATAAAATGCTTGATGGTCGGAAGAGGCATAAATTCCGTCAGCCAGTTTAGTCTGACCATCTCATCTGTA
ACATCATTGGCAACGCTACCTTTGCCATGTTTCAGAAACAACTCTGGCGCATCGGGCTTCCCATACAATC
GATAGATTGTCGCACCTGATTGCCCGACATTATCGCGAGCCCATTTATACCCATATAAATCAGCATCCAT
GTTGGAATTTAATCGCGGCCTAGAGCAAGACGTTTCCCGTTGAATATGGCTCATAACACCCCTTGTATTA
CTGTTTATGTAAGCAGACAGTTTTATTGTTCATGACCAAAATCCCTTAACGTGAGTTTTCGTTCCACTGA
GCGTCAGACCCCGTAGAAAAGATCAAAGGATCTTCTTGAGATCCTTTTTTTCTGCGCGTAATCTGCTGCT
TGCAAACAAAAAAACCACCGCTACCAGCGGTGGTTTGTTTGCCGGATCAAGAGCTACCAACTCTTTTTCC
GAAGGTAACTGGCTTCAGCAGAGCGCAGATACCAAATACTGTCCTTCTAGTGTAGCCGTAGTTAGGCCAC
CACTTCAAGAACTCTGTAGCACCGCCTACATACCTCGCTCTGCTAATCCTGTTACCAGTGGCTGCTGCCA
GTGGCGATAAGTCGTGTCTTACCGGGTTGGACTCAAGACGATAGTTACCGGATAAGGCGCAGCGGTCGGG
CTGAACGGGGGGTTCGTGCACACAGCCCAGCTTGGAGCGAACGACCTACACCGAACTGAGATACCTACAG
CGTGAGCTATGAGAAAGCGCCACGCTTCCCGAAGGGAGAAAGGCGGACAGGTATCCGGTAAGCGGCAGGG
TCGGAACAGGAGAGCGCACGAGGGAGCTTCCAGGGGGAAACGCCTGGTATCTTTATAGTCCTGTCGGGTT
TCGCCACCTCTGACTTGAGCGTCGATTTTTGTGATGCTCGTCAGGGGGGCGGAGCCTATGGAAAAACGCC
AGCAACGCGGCCTTTTTACGGTTCCTGGCCTTTTGCTGGCCTTTTGCTCACATGTTCTTTCCTGCGTTAT
CCCCTGATTCTGTGGATAACCGTATTACCGCCTTTGAGTGAGCTGATACCGCTCGCCGCAGCCGAACGAC
CGAGCGCAGCGAGTCAGTGAGCGAGGAAGCGGAAGAGCGCCTGATGCGGTATTTTCTCCTTACGCATCTG
TGCGGTATTTCACACCGCATATATGGTGCACTCTCAGTACAATCTGCTCTGATGCCGCATAGTTAAGCCA
GTATACACTCCGCTATCGCTACGTGACTGGGTCATGGCTGCGCCCCGACACCCGCCAACACCCGCTGACG
CGCCCTGACGGGCTTGTCTGCTCCCGGCATCCGCTTACAGACAAGCTGTGACCGTCTCCGGGAGCTGCAT
GTGTCAGAGGTTTTCACCGTCATCACCGAAACGCGCGAGGCAGCTGCGGTAAAGCTCATCAGCGTGGTCG
TGAAGCGATTCACAGATGTCTGCCTGTTCATCCGCGTCCAGCTCGTTGAGTTTCTCCAGAAGCGTTAATG
TCTGGCTTCTGATAAAGCGGGCCATGTTAAGGGCGGTTTTTTCCTGTTTGGTCACTGATGCCTCCGTGTA
AGGGGGATTTCTGTTCATGGGGGTAATGATACCGATGAAACGAGAGAGGATGCTCACGATACGGGTTACT
GATGATGAACATGCCCGGTTACTGGAACGTTGTGAGGGTAAACAACTGGCGGTATGGATGCGGCGGGACC
AGAGAAAAATCACTCAGGGTCAATGCCAGCGCTTCGTTAATACAGATGTAGGTGTTCCACAGGGTAGCCA
GCAGCATCCTGCGATGCAGATCCGGAACATAATGGTGCAGGGCGCTGACTTCCGCGTTTCCAGACTTTAC
GAAACACGGAAACCGAAGACCATTCATGTTGTTGCTCAGGTCGCAGACGTTTTGCAGCAGCAGTCGCTTC
ACGTTCGCTCGCGTATCGGTGATTCATTCTGCTAACCAGTAAGGCAACCCCGCCAGCCTAGCCGGGTCCT
CAACGACAGGAGCACGATCATGCGCACCCGTGGGGCCGCCATGCCGGCGATAATGGCCTGCTTCTCGCCG
AAACGTTTGGTGGCGGGACCAGTGACGAAGGCTTGAGCGAGGGCGTGCAAGATTCCGAATACCGCAAGCG
ACAGGCCGATCATCGTCGCGCTCCAGCGAAAGCGGTCCTCGCCGAAAATGACCCAGAGCGCTGCCGGCAC
CTGTCCTACGAGTTGCATGATAAAGAAGACAGTCATAAGTGCGGCGACGATAGTCATGCCCCGCGCCCAC
CGGAAGGAGCTGACTGGGTTGAAGGCTCTCAAGGGCATCGGTCGAGATCCCGGTGCCTAATGAGTGAGCT
AACTTACATTAATTGCGTTGCGCTCACTGCCCGCTTTCCAGTCGGGAAACCTGTCGTGCCAGCTGCATTA
ATGAATCGGCCAACGCGCGGGGAGAGGCGGTTTGCGTATTGGGCGCCAGGGTGGTTTTTCTTTTCACCAG
TGAGACGGGCAACAGCTGATTGCCCTTCACCGCCTGGCCCTGAGAGAGTTGCAGCAAGCGGTCCACGCTG
GTTTGCCCCAGCAGGCGAAAATCCTGTTTGATGGTGGTTAACGGCGGGATATAACATGAGCTGTCTTCGG
TATCGTCGTATCCCACTACCGAGATGTCCGCACCAACGCGCAGCCCGGACTCGGTAATGGCGCGCATTGC
GCCCAGCGCCATCTGATCGTTGGCAACCAGCATCGCAGTGGGAACGATGCCCTCATTCAGCATTTGCATG
GTTTGTTGAAAACCGGACATGGCACTCCAGTCGCCTTCCCGTTCCGCTATCGGCTGAATTTGATTGCGAG
TGAGATATTTATGCCAGCCAGCCAGACGCAGACGCGCCGAGACAGAACTTAATGGGCCCGCTAACAGCGC
GATTTGCTGGTGACCCAATGCGACCAGATGCTCCACGCCCAGTCGCGTACCGTCTTCATGGGAGAAAATA
ATACTGTTGATGGGTGTCTGGTCAGAGACATCAAGAAATAACGCCGGAACATTAGTGCAGGCAGCTTCCA
CAGCAATGGCATCCTGGTCATCCAGCGGATAGTTAATGATCAGCCCACTGACGCGTTGCGCGAGAAGATT
GTGCACCGCCGCTTTACAGGCTTCGACGCCGCTTCGTTCTACCATCGACACCACCACGCTGGCACCCAGT
TGATCGGCGCGAGATTTAATCGCCGCGACAATTTGCGACGGCGCGTGCAGGGCCAGACTGGAGGTGGCAA
CGCCAATCAGCAACGACTGTTTGCCCGCCAGTTGTTGTGCCACGCGGTTGGGAATGTAATTCAGCTCCGC
CATCGCCGCTTCCACTTTTTCCCGCGTTTTCGCAGAAACGTGGCTGGCCTGGTTCACCACGCGGGAAACG
GTCTGATAAGAGACACCGGCATACTCTGCGACATCGTATAACGTTACTGGTTTCACATTCACCACCCTGA
ATTGACTCTCTTCCGGGCGCTATCATGCCATACCGCGAAAGGTTTTGCGCCATTCGATGGTGTCCGGGAT
CTCGACGCTCTCCCTTATGCGACTCCTGCATTAGGAAGCAGCCCAGTAGTAGGTTGAGGCCGTTGAGCAC
CGCCGCCGCAAGGAATGGTGCATGCAAGGAGATGGCGCCCAACAGTCCCCCGGCCACGGGGCCTGCCACC
ATACCCACGCCGAAACAAGCGCTCATGAGCCCGAAGTGGCGAGCCCGATCTTCCCCATCGGTGATGTCGG
CGATATAGGCGCCAGCAACCGCACCTGTGGCGCCGGTGATGCCGGCCACGATGCGTCCGGCGTAGAGGAT
CGAGATCGATCTCGATCCCGCGAAATTAATACGACTCACTATAGGGGAATTGTGAGCGGATAACAATTCC
CCTCTAGAAATAATTTTGTTTAACTTTAAGAAGGAGATATACATATGGGGTCATCTATGGTAAGTAAAGG
AGAAGAGCTGTTTACCGGTGTCGTGCCGATTCTGGTTGAACTGGATGGCGACGTGAACGGTCATAAGTTC
AGCGTTCGTGGTGAAGGCGAGGGTGACGCCACCAACGGTAAGTTGACCTTGAAGTTCATCTGCACCACGG
GTAAGCTTCCGGTTCCGTGGCCGACCTTGGTGACGACCCTGGGTTATGGTGTCGCGTGTTTTGCCCGTTA
CCCGGACCACATGAAACAGCATGACTTCTTTAAAAGCGCAATGCCGGAAGGCTACGTTCAAGAGCGCACC
ATTAGCTTTAAGGACGACGGAACCTACAAGACGAGAGCGGAAGTGAAATTCGAGGGTGACACCCTGGTCA
ACCGTATTGTGCTGAAAGGCATCGATTTCAAAGAGGATGGTAATATTCTGGGCCATAAATTGGAATATAA
CTTTAACAGCCACAAGGTGTATATCACGGCTGATAAACAAAAAAACGGCATCAAAGCTAATTTCAAGACT
CGTCATAATGTTGAGGACGGCGGCGTGCAACTGGCAGACCACTACCAGCAGAATACCCCGATCGGCGACG
GCCCTGTTCTGCTGCCAGACAACCACTACCTGAGCCATCAGAGCAAACTCTCGAAAGATCCGAATGAAAA
ACGTGATCACATGGTTTTAAAAGAACGCGTGACTGCGGCGGGTATCACCCATGATATGGATGAGCTGTAT
AAGGGTGGCTCCGGCGGTTCTGGCGGTTCCCTGCCGGAGAGCGGTGGGGGCTCCGGCGGTTCTGGTGGTA
GCCGTGGCGTACCGCATATTGTTATGGTTGATGCGTATAAGCGCTACAAGGGCGGTAGTGGCGGTAGCGG
TGGTTCTCACCACCACCACCACCACTAACTCGAGCACCACCACCACCACCACTGAGATCCGGCTGCTAAC
AAAGCCCGAAAGGAAGCTGAGTTGGCTGCTGCCACCGCTGAGCAATAACTAGCATAACCCCTTGGGGCCT
CTAAACGGGTCTTGAGGGGTTTTTTGCTGAAAGGAGGAACTATATCCGGAT
